Addgene plasmid #27225: pEF-BOS MDA5
Depositing lab: Kate Fitzgerald. Depositing organization: University of Massachusetts, Worcester. Publication: The RNA helicase Lgp2 inhibits TLR-independent sensing of viral replication by retinoic acid-inducible gene-I. Rothenfusser S, Goutagny N, DiPerna G, Gong M, Monks BG, Schoenemeyer A, Yamamoto M, Akira S, Fitzgerald KA. J Immunol. 2005 Oct 15. 175(8):5260-8. PubMed 16210631.
Backbone
  Vector backbone: pEF-BOS
  Backbone size w/o insert (bp): 5500
  Vector type: Mammalian Expression
Growth in bacteria
  Bacterial resistance: Ampicillin, 100 μg/mL
  Growth temperature: 37°C
  Growth strain: DH5alpha
  Copy number: Unknown
Gene/Insert
  Gene/Insert name: melanoma differentiation associated protein-5 (alt names: MDA5; Helicard; IFIH1)
  Species: H. sapiens (human)
  Insert size (bp): 3000
  GenBank ID: NP_071451
  Entrez Gene: IFIH1 (a.k.a. AGS7, Hlcd, IDDM19, IMD95, MDA-5, MDA5, RLR-2, SGMRT1)
  Tag / fusion protein: Flag (C terminal on backbone); His6 (C terminal on backbone)
  Cloning method: Restriction Enzyme; 5′ cloning site Xho1 (destroyed during cloning); 3′ cloning site BamH1 (unknown if destroyed)
  Sequencing primers: 5′ EF1a-F; 3′ G-CSF-R (5'-GATGGGGAACACTGCTGTTTA-3')
Terms and licenses: Academic/Nonprofit Terms; Industry Terms: Not Available to Industry
How to cite: pEF-BOS MDA5 was a gift from Kate Fitzgerald (Addgene plasmid # 27225)
