[The description below was written by a language model from this plasmid's Addgene catalogue record.]
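Description:
pEF-BOS MDA5 is a mammalian expression plasmid built on the pEF-BOS backbone (about 5.5 kb without insert) that carries the human IFIH1 coding sequence, encoding melanoma differentiation associated protein-5 (MDA5, also called Helicard), as an insert of roughly 3 kb. It is propagated in E. coli under ampicillin selection; the copy number is recorded as unknown, and no mammalian selection marker is listed. No feature table accompanies the record, so the promoter and polyadenylation signal are not stated explicitly. However, the listed sequencing primers, one in EF1a upstream and one in G-CSF downstream, fit the usual pEF-BOS design, in which the strong constitutive human EF-1α promoter drives the insert and a G-CSF-derived polyadenylation region follows it.

The MDA5 cDNA was inserted by restriction cloning between an XhoI site, which was destroyed in the process, and a BamHI site whose status after cloning is unknown. The open reading frame reads into Flag and His6 tags supplied by the backbone, so the protein carries both epitopes at its C terminus. These allow detection by immunoblotting or immunoprecipitation with anti-Flag reagents and capture by metal-affinity methods.

MDA5 is a RIG-I-like cytosolic RNA helicase that senses viral RNA and triggers type I interferon responses. The associated publication concerns TLR-independent sensing of viral replication by RIG-I and its inhibition by the related helicase Lgp2. The plasmid is therefore suited to transient overexpression of tagged MDA5 in mammalian cells for studying antiviral innate immune signalling, for example in reporter or protein interaction assays.
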