>Addgene plasmid #27225 | pEF-BOS MDA5 | addgene partial sequence | sequence record 33576 | 27225 with G-CSF-R (5' GATGGGGAACACTGCTGTTTA 3')
ACGTGGGAGACCTGATACTCTCAAGGGTCCCAGGTGGGGACCCTCACTCTAGAGTCGCGGCCGCTCAGTG
GTGGTGGTGGTGGTGCTTGTCATCGTCGTCCTTGTAGTCCTTGACGATCCTTCCTTCAATGGATCCATCC
TCATCACTAAATAAACAGCA
[375 nt withheld, positions 161-535]
AATATTTCTCTTGGTTTTCATTTTCTTTTCCATTATACTTTGCATCTGTAATTCCAAAATCTTATGAGCA
TACTCCTCTGGTTTCATATTTTGAACACAATGTATAGCTTTATACATCATCTTCTCTCGGAAATCATTAA
CTGTCTCATGTTCGATAACTCCTGAACCACTGTGAGCAACCAGGACGTA
