>Addgene plasmid #27225 | pEF-BOS MDA5 | addgene partial sequence | sequence record 81838 | EF1a-F 5'-TCAAGCCTCAGACAGTGGTTC-3'
CTTCCATTTCAGGTGTCGTGAGGAATTCTCTAGAGATCCCTCGACCTCGAGATGTCGAATGGGTATTCCA
CAGACGAGAATTTCCGCTATCTCATCTCGTGCTTCAGGGCCAGGGTGAAAATGTACATCCAGGTGGAGCC
TGTGCTGGACTACCTGACCTTTCTGCCTGCAGAGGTGAAGGAGCAGATTCAGAGGACAGTCGCCACCTCC
GGGAACATGCAGGCAGTTGAACTGCTGCTGAGCACCTTGGAGAAGGGAGTCTGGCACCTTGGTTGGACTC
GGGAATTCGTGGAGGCCCTCCGGAGAACCGGCAGCCCTCTGGCCGCCCGCTACATGAACCCTGAGCTCAC
GGACTTGCCCTCTCCATCGTTTGAGAACGCTCATGATGAATATCTCCAACTGCTGAACCTCCTTCAGCCC
ACTCTGGTGGACAAGCTTCTAGTTAGAGACGTCTTGGATAAGTGCATGGAGGAGGAACTGTTGACAATTG
AAGACAGAAACCGGATTGCTGCTGCAGAAAACAATGGAAATGAATCAGGTGTAAGAGAGCTACTAAAAAG
GATTGTGCAGAAAGAAAACTGGTTCTCTGCATTTCTGAATGTTCTTCGTCAAACAGGAAACAATGAACTT
GTCCAAGAGTTAACAGGCTCTGATTGCTCAGAAAGCAATGCAGAGATTGAGAATTTATCACAAGTTGATG
GTCCTCAAGTGGAAGAGCAACTTCTTTCAACCACAGTTCAGCCAAATCTGGAGAAGGAGGTCTGGGGCAT
GGAGAATAACTCATCAGAATCATCTTTTGCAGATTCTTCTGTAGTTTCAGAATCAGACACAAGTTTGGCA
GAAGGAAGTGTCAGCTGCTTAGATGAAAGTCTTGGACATAACAGCAACATGGGCAGTGATTCAGGCACCA
TGGGAAGTGATTCAGATGAAGAGAATGTGGCAGCAAGAGCATCCCCGGAGCCAGAACTCCAGCTCAGGCC
TTACCAAATGGAAGTTGCCCAGCC
